Addgene plasmid #163334: pMX-hPGK-CD3-P2A-CD90.2
Purpose: Retroviral vector to overexpress the murine CD3 (TCR) components CD3 gamma, CD delta, CD epsilon and TCR zeta and surface marker CD90.2, separated by T2; F2A; E2A; P2A respectively, under control of the hPGK promoter
Depositing lab: Louis Ates & Teunis Geijtenbeek. Depositing organization: Academic Medical Center, University of Amsterdam. Publication: An optimized retroviral toolbox for overexpression and genetic perturbation of primary lymphocytes. van der Donk LEH, van der Spek J, van Duivenvoorde T, Ten Brink MS, Geijtenbeek TBH, Kuijl CP, van Heijst JWJ, Ates LS. Biol Open. 2022 Feb 15;11(2):bio059032. doi: 10.1242/bio.059032. Epub 2022 Mar 1. PubMed 35229875.
Backbone
  Vector backbone: pMX
  Vector type: Mammalian Expression, Retroviral
Growth in bacteria
  Bacterial resistance: Ampicillin, 100 μg/mL
  Growth temperature: 37°C
  Growth strain: NEB Stable
  Copy number: High Copy
Gene/Insert
  Gene/Insert name: CD3 (alt name: 216)
  Species: M. musculus (mouse)
  Promoter: hPGK
  Cloning method: Restriction Enzyme; 5′ cloning site Unknown (unknown if destroyed); 3′ cloning site Unknown (unknown if destroyed)
Terms and licenses: Academic/Nonprofit Terms; Industry Terms: Not Available to Industry
Depositor comments: Insert consists of CD3 gamma, CD delta, CD epsilon and TCR zeta and surface marker CD90.2, separated by T2; F2A; E2A; P2A. Please visit https://www.biorxiv.org/content/10.1101/2021.01.08.425881v1 for bioRxiv preprint.
How to cite: pMX-hPGK-CD3-P2A-CD90.2 was a gift from Louis Ates & Teunis Geijtenbeek (Addgene plasmid # 163334 ; http://n2t.net/addgene:163334 ; RRID:Addgene_163334)
