[The description below was written by a language model from this plasmid's Addgene catalogue record and pLannotate feature annotations shown in this document.]
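Description:
pMX-hPGK-CD3-P2A-CD90.2 is a gammaretroviral expression vector built on the pMX backbone, designed to deliver the murine CD3 signalling components together with a surface marker into mammalian cells. In bacteria it is maintained through a high-copy ColE1/pUC-type origin and selected with ampicillin via the β-lactamase gene and its own promoter. The viral portion, of about 7.8 kb in total plasmid length, begins with a Moloney murine leukemia virus 5′ LTR followed by the MMLV packaging signal, a fragment of the MESV Ψ, a truncated gag lacking its start codon (an extended packaging region) and a pol segment carrying the splice acceptor. The 3′ LTR is annotated as two adjoining fragments matching a ΔU3 self-inactivating LTR, which would fit the use of an internal promoter, although the catalogue entry does not explicitly describe the vector as self-inactivating. A short lacI fragment in the backbone appears to be a cloning remnant.

The payload is a single polycistronic open reading frame driven by the internal human PGK promoter, a moderate constitutive promoter. It encodes mouse CD3 gamma, CD3 delta, CD3 epsilon and the TCR zeta chain (Cd247), followed by Thy1 (CD90.2). According to the depositor, these are separated by T2A, F2A, E2A and P2A peptides respectively; the feature table does not annotate them, but gaps between the coding regions are consistent with such linkers. Ribosomal skipping at the 2A sites yields the separate proteins from one transcript, so CD90.2 surface expression reports transduction and allows staining or sorting of cells that received the CD3 chains. The vector belongs to a retroviral toolbox for overexpression and genetic perturbation in primary lymphocytes.
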