Features (pLannotate 1.2.2; 17 found; start..end, strand, type, name):
     22..615     +  LTR            LTR: long terminal repeat from Moloney murine leukemia virus
    678..877     +  misc_feature   MMLV Ψ: packaging signal of Moloney murine leukemia virus (MMLV)
    929..1017    +  misc_feature   MESV Ψ (fragment): packaging signal of murine embryonic stem cell virus
   1094..1510    +  CDS            gag (truncated): truncated Moloney murine leukemia virus (MMLV) gag gene lacking the start codon
   1520..1898    +  misc_feature   pol region: Moloney murine leukemia virus (MMLV) pol region containing the splice acceptor site
   1922..2432    +  promoter       hPGK promoter: human phosphoglycerate kinase 1 promoter
   2459..3004    +  CDS            Cd3g: CD3G_MOUSE - Experimental evidence at protein level: Swiss-Prot protein existence level 1. Part of the TCR-CD3 complex present on T-lymphocyte cell surface that plays an essential role in adaptive immune response. When antigen presenting cells (APCs) activate T-cell receptor (TCR), TCR- mediated signals are transmitted across the cell membrane by the CD3 chains CD3D, CD3E, CD3G and CD3Z. All CD3 chains contain immunoreceptor tyrosine-based activation motifs (ITAMs) in their cytoplasmic domain. Upon TCR engagement, these motifs become phosphorylated by Src family protein tyrosine kinases LCK an
   3074..3592    +  CDS            Cd3d: CD3D_MOUSE - Also known as T3d. Experimental evidence at protein level: Swiss-Prot protein existence level 1. Part of the TCR-CD3 complex present on T-lymphocyte cell surface that plays an essential role in adaptive immune response. When antigen presenting cells (APCs) activate T-cell receptor (TCR), TCR- mediated signals are transmitted across the cell membrane by the CD3 chains CD3D, CD3E, CD3G and CD3Z. All CD3 chains contain immunoreceptor tyrosine-based activation motifs (ITAMs) in their cytoplasmic domain. Upon TCR engagement, these motifs become phosphorylated by Src family protein tyro
   3674..4240    +  CDS            Cd3e: CD3E_MOUSE - Experimental evidence at protein level: Swiss-Prot protein existence level 1. Part of the TCR-CD3 complex present on T-lymphocyte cell surface that plays an essential role in adaptive immune response. When antigen presenting cells (APCs) activate T-cell receptor (TCR), TCR- mediated signals are transmitted across the cell membrane by the CD3 chains CD3D, CD3E, CD3G and CD3Z. All CD3 chains contain immunoreceptor tyrosine-based activation motifs (ITAMs) in their cytoplasmic domain. Upon TCR engagement, these motifs become phosphorylated by Src family protein tyrosine kinases LCK an
   4316..4807    +  CDS            Cd247: CD3Z_MOUSE - Also known as Cd3z, Tcrz. Experimental evidence at protein level: Swiss-Prot protein existence level 1. Part of the TCR-CD3 complex present on T-lymphocyte cell surface that plays an essential role in adaptive immune response. When antigen presenting cells (APCs) activate T-cell receptor (TCR), TCR- mediated signals are transmitted across the cell membrane by the CD3 chains CD3D, CD3E, CD3G and CD3Z. All CD3 chains contain immunoreceptor tyrosine-based activation motifs (ITAMs) in their cytoplasmic domain. Upon TCR engagement, these motifs become phosphorylated by Src family prote
   4880..5365    +  CDS            Thy1: THY1_MOUSE - Also known as Thy-1. Experimental evidence at protein level: Swiss-Prot protein existence level 1. May play a role in cell-cell or cell-ligand interactions during synaptogenesis and other events in the brain. From Mus musculus (Mouse).
   5440..5476    +  LTR            3' LTR (ΔU3) (fragment): self-inactivating 3' long terminal repeat (LTR) from Moloney murine leukemia virus
   5475..5769    +  LTR            3' LTR (ΔU3) (fragment): self-inactivating 3' long terminal repeat (LTR) from Moloney murine leukemia virus
   5857..5909    -  CDS            lacI (fragment): lac repressor; lacI; The lac repressor binds to the lac operator to inhibit transcription in E. coli. This inhibition can be relieved by adding lactose or isopropyl-β-D-thiogalactopyranoside (IPTG).
   6092..6680    -  rep_origin     ori: high-copy-number ColE1/pMB1/pBR322/pUC origin of replication
   6844..7704    -  CDS            AmpR: β-lactamase; bla; confers resistance to ampicillin, carbenicillin, and related antibiotics
   7705..7809    -  promoter       AmpR promoter: bla
>Addgene plasmid #163334 | pMX-hPGK-CD3-P2A-CD90.2 | addgene full sequence | sequence record 322030 | Addgene NGS Result
CCCGAAAAGTGCCACCTGCATAATGAAAGACCCCACCTGTAGGTTTGGCAAGCTAGCTTAAGTAACGCCA
TTTTGCAAGGCATGGAAAAATACATAACTGAGAATAGAAAAGTTCAGATCAAGGTCAGGAACAGATGGAA
CAGCTGAATATGGGCCAAACAGGATATCTGTGGTAAGCAGTTCCTGCCCCGGCTCAGGGCCAAGAACAGA
TGGAACAGCTGAATATGGGCCAAACAGGATATCTGTGGTAAGCAGTTCCTGCCCCGGCTCAGGGCCAAGA
ACAGATGGTCCCCAGATGCGGTCCAGCCCTCAGCAGTTTCTAGAGAACCATCAGATGTTTCCAGGGTGCC
CCAAGGACCTGAAATGACCCTGTGCCTTATTTGAACTAACCAATCAGTTCGCTTCTCGCTTCTGTTCGCG
CGCTTCTGCTCCCCGAGCTCAATAAAAGAGCCCACAACCCCTCACTCGGCGCGCCAGTCCTCCGATTGAC
TGAGTCGCCCGGGTACCCGTGTATCCAATAAACCCTCTTGCAGTTGCATCCGACTTGTGGTCTCGCTGTT
CCTTGGGAGGGTCTCCTCTGAGTGATTGACTACCCGTCAGCGGGGGTCTTTCATTTGGGGGCTCGTCCGG
GATCGGGAGACCCCTGCCCAGGGACCACCGACCCACCACCGGGAGGTAAGCTGGCCAGCAACTTATCTGT
GTCTGTCCGATTGTCTAGTGTCTATGACTGATTTTATGCGCCTGCGTCGGTACTAGTTAGCTAACTAGCT
CTGTATCTGGCGGACCCGTGGTGGAACTGACGAGTTCGGAACACCCGGCCGCAACCCTGGGAGACGTCCC
AGGGACTTCGGGGGCCGTTTTTGTGGCCCGACCTGAGTCCAAAAATCCCGATCGTTTTGGACTCTTTGGT
GCACCCCCCTAATAGGAGGGATATGTGGTTCTGGTAGGAGACGAGAACCTAAAACAGTTCCCGCCTCCGT
CTGAATTTTTGCTTTCGGTTTGGGACCGAAGCCGCGCCGCGCGTCTTGTCTGCTGCAGCATCGTTCTGTG
TTGTCTCTGTCTGACTGTGTTTCTGTATTTGTCTGAAAATTAGGGCCAGACTGTTACCACTCCCTTAAGT
TTGACCTTAGGTCACTGGAAAGATGTCGAGCGGATCGCTCACAACCAGTCGGTAGATGTCAAGAAGAGAC
GTTGGGTTACCTTCTGCTCTGCAGAATGGCCAACCTTTAACGTCGGATGGCCGCGAGACGGCACCTTTAA
CCGAGACCTCATCACCCAGGTTAAGATCAAGGTCTTTTCACCTGGCCCGCATGGACACCCAGACCAGGTC
CCCTACATCGTGACCTGGGAAGCCTTGGCTTTTGACCCCCCTCCCTGGGTCAAGCCCTTTGTACACCCTA
AGCCTCCGCCTCCTCTTCCTCCATCCGCCCCGTCTCTCCCCCTTGAACCTCCTCGTTCGACCCCGCCTCG
ATCCTCCCTTTATCCAGCCCTCACTCCTTCTCTAGGCGCCCCCATATGGCCATATGAGATCTTATATGGG
GCACCCCCGCCCCTTGTAAACTTCCCTGACCCTGACATGACAAGAGTTACTAACAGCCCCTCTCTCCAAG
CTCACTTACAGGCTCTCTACTTAGTCCAGCACGAAGTCTGGAGACCTCTGGCGGCAGCCTACCAAGAACA
ACTGGACCGACCGGCCGGTGGTACCTCACCCTTACCGAGTCGGCGACACAGTGTGGGTCCGCCGACACCA
GACTAAGAACCTAGAACCTCGCTGGAAAGGACCTTACACAGTCCTGCTGACCACCCCCACCGCCCTCAAA
GTAGACGGCATCGCAGCTTGGATACACGCCGCCCACGTGAAGGCTGCCGACCCCGGGGGTGGACCATCCT
CTAGACTGCCGGATCTAGCTAGTTAATTAACGGGGTTGGGGTTGCGCCTTTTCCAAGGCAGCCCTGGGTT
TGCGCAGGGACGCGGCTGCTCTGGGCGTGGTTCCGGGAAACGCAGCGGCGCCGACCCTGGGTCTCGCACA
TTCTTCACGTCCGTTCGCAGCGTCACCCGGATCTTCGCCGCTACCCTTGTGGGCCCCCCGGCGACGCTTC
CTGCTCCGCCCCTAAGTCGGGAAGGTTCCTTGCGGTTCGCGGCGTGCCGGACGTGACAAACGGAAGCCGC
ACGTCTCACTAGTACCCTCGCAGACGGACAGCGCCAGGGAGCAATGGCAGCGCGCCGACCGCGATGGGCT
GTGGCCAATAGCGGCTGCTCAGCAGGGCGCGCCGAGAGCAGCGGCCGGGAAGGGGCGGTGCGGGAGGCGG
GGTGTGGGGCGGTAGTGTGGGCCCTGTTCCTGCCCGCGCGGTGTTCCGCATTCTGCAAGCCTCCGGAGCG
CACGTCGGCAGTCGGCTCCCTCGTTGACCGAATCACCGACCTCTCTCCCCAGGGATCCGGTCGTGCGGCC
GCGCCACCATGGAACAGAGAAAAGGCCTGGCCGGCCTGTTCCTGGTTATCAGTCTGCTGCAGGGCACAGT
GGCCCAGACCAACAAGGCTAAGAACCTGGTGCAGGTGGACGGCTCTAGAGGCGACGGATCTGTGCTGCTG
ACATGTGGCCTGACCGACAAGACCATCAAGTGGCTGAAGGACGGCTCCATCATCAGCCCTCTGAACGCCA
CCAAGAACACCTGGAACCTGGGCAACAACGCCAAGGACCCCAGAGGCACCTATCAGTGCCAGGGCGCCAA
AGAGACAAGCAACCCTCTGCAGGTCTACTACAGAATGTGCGAGAACTGCATCGAGCTGAACATCGGCACC
ATCAGCGGCTTCATCTTCGCCGAAGTGATCAGCATCTTCTTTCTGGCCCTGGGCGTGTACCTGATCGCTG
GACAAGATGGCGTGCGGCAGAGCAGAGCCAGCGATAAGCAGACACTGCTGCAGAACGAGCAGCTGTACCA
GCCTCTGAAGGACAGAGAGTACGACCAGTACAGCCACCTCCAGGGCAACCAGCTGCGGAAGAAGGGATCT
GGCCAATTGGAAGGCAGAGGCTCTCTTCTTACATGCGGCGACGTCGAGGAAAACCCAGGACCTATGGAAC
ACTCTGGCATCCTGGCTAGCCTGATCCTGATTGCCGTTCTGCCTCAAGGCAGCCCCTTCAAGATCCAAGT
GACCGAGTACGAGGACAAGGTGTTCGTGACCTGCAACACCAGCGTGATGCACCTGGATGGCACCGTGGAA
GGATGGTTCGCCAAGAACAAGACCCTGAACCTCGGCAAGGGCGTGCTGGACCCTAGAGGCATCTACCTGT
GTAACGGCACAGAGCAGCTGGCCAAGGTGGTGTCTAGTGTGCAGGTCCACTATCGGATGTGTCAGAACTG
CGTGGAACTGGACAGCGGCACAATGGCCGGCGTGATCTTCATCGACCTGATCGCTACCCTGCTGCTGGCA
CTGGGAGTGTATTGCTTCGCTGGCCACGAGACAGGCAGACCTAGCGGAGCTGCTGAAGTTCAGGCCCTGC
TGAAGAATGAACAGCTCTATCAGCCCCTGCGCGACAGAGAGGATACCCAGTACTCTAGACTCGGCGGCAA
CTGGCCCAGAAACAAGAAATCTGGAAGCGGCACGCGTGTCAGACAGACCCTGAACTTCGATCTGCTTAGA
CTGGCCGGGGACGTCGAGTCTAATCCAGGACCAATGCGGTGGAACACCTTCTGGGGCATCCTGTGTCTGT
CTCTGCTGGCTGTGGGCACCTGTCAGGATGACGCTGAGAACATCGAGTATAAGGTGTCCATCTCCGGCAC
CAGCGTCGAGCTGACTTGTCCTCTGGACTCCGACGAGAACCTGAAGTGGGAGAAGAACGGCCAAGAGCTG
CCTCAGAAGCACGACAAGCACCTGGTGCTGCAGGACTTCAGCGAGGTGGAAGATAGCGGCTACTACGTGT
GCTACACCCCTGCCAGCAACAAGAACACATACCTGTACCTGAAGGCTCGCGTGTGCGAGTACTGTGTCGA
GGTGGACCTGACAGCCGTGGCTATCATCATCATCGTGGACATCTGCATCACCCTGGGCCTGCTGATGGTC
ATCTACTACTGGTCCAAGAACCGGAAGGCCAAGGCCAAGCCTGTGACAAGAGGAACCGGCGCTGGAAGCA
GACCAAGAGGCCAGAACAAAGAAAGACCTCCTCCTGTGCCTAATCCTGACTACGAGCCCATCCGGAAGGG
CCAGAGAGATCTGTACTCTGGCCTGAACCAGAGGGCCGTGGGTTCTGGCGCATGCCAGTGTACCAACTAT
GCTCTCCTGAGACTCGCAGGCGACGTTGAGAGTAATCCAGGGCCTATGAAGTGGAAAGTGTCTGTGCTGG
CCTGCATCCTGCATGTTCGATTCCCTGGCGCTGAGGCCCAGTCTTTTGGACTGCTGGACCCCAAGCTGTG
CTACCTGCTGGACGGCATTCTGTTTATTTATGGCGTGATCATCACCGCTCTGTACCTGCGGGCCAAGTTC
AGCAGAAGCGCTGAGACAGCTGCCAATCTGCAGGACCCTAACCAGCTGTACAACGAGCTGAATCTGGGGC
GCAGAGAAGAGTACGATGTGCTGGAAAAGAAGAGAGCCAGAGATCCCGAGATGGGCGGCAAACAGCAGAG
AAGGCGGAATCCTCAAGAAGGCGTGTACAACGCCCTGCAGAAAGATAAGATGGCCGAGGCCTACAGCGAG
ATCGGCACAAAGGGCGAACGCAGAAGAGGCAAGGGACACGATGGACTGTACCAGGGCCTGTCCACAGCCA
CAAAGGACACATACGATGCCCTGCACATGCAGACACTGGCCCCTAGAGGCAGCGGCGTCGACGCCACAAA
CTTCAGCCTGCTGAGACAGGCTGGCGACGTGGAAGAGAATCCTGGACCTATGAACCCCGCCATCTCTGTG
GCCCTGCTGCTGTCTGTGCTGCAGGTGTCCAGAGGCCAGAAAGTGACCAGCCTGACCGCCTGCCTCGTGA
ACCAGAACCTGAGACTGGACTGCAGACACGAGAACAACACCAAGGACAACAGCATCCAGCACGAGTTCTC
CCTGACCCGCGAGAAGAGAAAACACGTGCTGAGCGGCACCCTGGGCATCCCCGAGCACACCTACAGATCC
AGAGTGACCCTGAGCAACCAGCCCTACATCAAGGTGCTGACCCTGGCCAACTTCACCACAAAGGACGAGG
GCGACTACTTCTGCGAACTGCAGGTGTCAGGCGCCAACCCCATGAGCAGCAACAAGAGCATCAGCGTGTA
CAGAGACAAGCTCGTGAAGTGCGGCGGCATCAGCCTGCTGGTGCAGAACACCTCTTGGATGCTGTTGCTG
CTGCTGAGCCTGAGCCTGCTGCAGGCCCTGGACTTCATCTCTCTGTAGCCTGCAGGTTTCTGAAGCTTGA
GTACATCGATAAAATAAAAGATTTTATTTAGTCTCCAGAAAAAGGGGGGAATGAAAGACCCCACCTGTAG
GTTTGGCAAGCTAGCTAGAGAACCATCAGATGTTTCCAGGGTGCCCCAAGGACCTGAAATGACCCTGTGC
CTTATTTGAACTAACCAATCAGTTCGCTTCTCGCTTCTGTTCGCGCGCTTCTGCTCCCCGAGCTCAATAA
AAGAGCCCACAACCCCTCACTCGGCGCGCCAGTCCTCCGATAGACTGCGTCGCCCGGGTACCCGTGTATC
CAATAAACCCTCTTGCAGTTGCATCCGACTTGTGGTCTCGCTGTTCCTTGGGAGGGTCTCCTCTGAGTGA
TTGACTACCCGTCAGCGGGGGTCTTTCATGGGTAACAGTTTCTTGAAGTGTCGAGCAGCATGTATCAAAA
TTAATTTGGTTTTTTTTCTTAAGTATTTACATTAAATGGCCATAGTTGCATTAATGAATCGGCCAACGCG
CGGGGAGAGGCGGTTTGCGTATTGGGCGCTCTTCCGCTTCCTCGCTCACTGACTCGCTGCGCTCGGTCGT
TCGGCTGCGGCGAGCGGTATCAGCTCACTCAAAGGCGGTAATACGGTTATCCACAGAATCAGGGGATAAC
GCAGGAAAGAACATGTGAGCAAAAGGCCAGCAAAAGGCCAGGAACCGTAAAAAGGCCGCGTTGCTGGCGT
TTTTCCATAGGCTCCGCCCCCCTGACGAGCATCACAAAAATCGACGCTCAAGTCAGAGGTGGCGAAACCC
GACAGGACTATAAAGATACCAGGCGTTTCCCCCTGGAAGCTCCCTCGTGCGCTCTCCTGTTCCGACCCTG
CCGCTTACCGGATACCTGTCCGCCTTTCTCCCTTCGGGAAGCGTGGCGCTTTCTCATAGCTCACGCTGTA
GGTATCTCAGTTCGGTGTAGGTCGTTCGCTCCAAGCTGGGCTGTGTGCACGAACCCCCCGTTCAGCCCGA
CCGCTGCGCCTTATCCGGTAACTATCGTCTTGAGTCCAACCCGGTAAGACACGACTTATCGCCACTGGCA
GCAGCCACTGGTAACAGGATTAGCAGAGCGAGGTATGTAGGCGGTGCTACAGAGTTCTTGAAGTGGTGGC
CTAACTACGGCTACACTAGAAGAACAGTATTTGGTATCTGCGCTCTGCTGAAGCCAGTTACCTTCGGAAA
AAGAGTTGGTAGCTCTTGATCCGGCAAACAAACCACCGCTGGTAGCGGTGGTTTTTTTGTTTGCAAGCAG
CAGATTACGCGCAGAAAAAAAGGATCTCAAGAAGATCCTTTGATCTTTTCTACGGGGTCTGACGCTCAGT
GGAACGAAAACTCACGTTAAGGGATTTTGGTCATGAGATTATCAAAAAGGATCTTCACCTAGATCCTTTT
GCGGCCGGCCGCAAATCAATCTAAAGTATATATGAGTAAACTTGGTCTGACAGTTACCAATGCTTAATCA
GTGAGGCACCTATCTCAGCGATCTGTCTATTTCGTTCATCCATAGTTGCCTGACTCCCCGTCGTGTAGAT
AACTACGATACGGGAGGGCTTACCATCTGGCCCCAGTGCTGCAATGATACCGCGAGACCCACGCTCACCG
GCTCCAGATTTATCAGCAATAAACCAGCCAGCCGGAAGGGCCGAGCGCAGAAGTGGTCCTGCAACTTTAT
CCGCCTCCATCCAGTCTATTAATTGTTGCCGGGAAGCTAGAGTAAGTAGTTCGCCAGTTAATAGTTTGCG
CAACGTTGTTGCCATTGCTACAGGCATCGTGGTGTCACGCTCGTCGTTTGGTATGGCTTCATTCAGCTCC
GGTTCCCAACGATCAAGGCGAGTTACATGATCCCCCATGTTGTGCAAAAAAGCGGTTAGCTCCTTCGGTC
CTCCGATCGTTGTCAGAAGTAAGTTGGCCGCAGTGTTATCACTCATGGTTATGGCAGCACTGCATAATTC
TCTTACTGTCATGCCATCCGTAAGATGCTTTTCTGTGACTGGTGAGTACTCAACCAAGTCATTCTGAGAA
TAGTGTATGCGGCGACCGAGTTGCTCTTGCCCGGCGTCAATACGGGATAATACCGCGCCACATAGCAGAA
CTTTAAAAGTGCTCATCATTGGAAAACGTTCTTCGGGGCGAAAACTCTCAAGGATCTTACCGCTGTTGAG
ATCCAGTTCGATGTAACCCACTCGTGCACCCAACTGATCTTCAGCATCTTTTACTTTCACCAGCGTTTCT
GGGTGAGCAAAAACAGGAAGGCAAAATGCCGCAAAAAAGGGAATAAGGGCGACACGGAAATGTTGAATAC
TCATACTCTTCCTTTTTCAATATTATTGAAGCATTTATCAGGGTTATTGTCTCATGAGCGGATACATATT
TGAATGTATTTAGAAAAATAAACAAATAGGGGTTCCGCGCACATTTC
